>Addgene plasmid #144583 | TFORF3107 | addgene full sequence | sequence record 471169 | Addgene NGS Result
TTAATGTAGTCTTATGCAATACTCTTGTAGTCTTGCAACATGGTAACGATGAGTTAGCAACATGCCTTAC
AAGGAGAGAAAAAGCACCGTGCATGCCGATTGGTGGAAGTAAGGTGGTACGATCGTGCCTTATTAGGAAG
GCAACAGACGGGTCTGACATGGATTGGACGAACCACTGAATTGCCGCATTGCAGAGATATTGTATTTAAG
TGCCTAGCTCGATACATAAACGGGTCTCTCTGGTTAGACCAGATCTGAGCCTGGGAGCTCTCTGGCTAAC
TAGGGAACCCACTGCTTAAGCCTCAATAAAGCTTGCCTTGAGTGCTTCAAGTAGTGTGTGCCCGTCTGTT
GTGTGACTCTGGTAACTAGAGATCCCTCAGACCCTTTTAGTCAGTGTGGAAAATCTCTAGCAGTGGCGCC
CGAACAGGGACTTGAAAGCGAAAGGGAAACCAGAGGAGCTCTCTCGACGCAGGACTCGGCTTGCTGAAGC
GCGCACGGCAAGAGGCGAGGGGCGGCGACTGGTGAGTACGCCAAAAATTTTGACTAGCGGAGGCTAGAAG
GAGAGAGATGGGTGCGAGAGCGTCAGTATTAAGCGGGGGAGAATTAGATCGCGATGGGAAAAAATTCGGT
TAAGGCCAGGGGGAAAGAAAAAATATAAATTAAAACATATAGTATGGGCAAGCAGGGAGCTAGAACGATT
CGCAGTTAATCCTGGCCTGTTAGAAACATCAGAAGGCTGTAGACAAATACTGGGACAGCTACAACCATCC
CTTCAGACAGGATCAGAAGAACTTAGATCATTATATAATACAGTAGCAACCCTCTATTGTGTGCATCAAA
GGATAGAGATAAAAGACACCAAGGAAGCTTTAGACAAGATAGAGGAAGAGCAAAACAAAAGTAAGACCAC
CGCACAGCAAGCGGCCGCTGATCTTCAGACCTGGAGGAGGAGATATGAGGGACAATTGGAGAAGTGAATT
ATATAAATATAAAGTAGTAAAAATTGAACCATTAGGAGTAGCACCCACCAAGGCAAAGAGAAGAGTGGTG
CAGAGAGAAAAAAGAGCAGTGGGAATAGGAGCTTTGTTCCTTGGGTTCTTGGGAGCAGCAGGAAGCACTA
TGGGCGCAGCGTCAATGACGCTGACGGTACAGGCCAGACAATTATTGTCTGGTATAGTGCAGCAGCAGAA
CAATTTGCTGAGGGCTATTGAGGCGCAACAGCATCTGTTGCAACTCACAGTCTGGGGCATCAAGCAGCTC
CAGGCAAGAATCCTGGCTGTGGAAAGATACCTAAAGGATCAACAGCTCCTGGGGATTTGGGGTTGCTCTG
GAAAACTCATTTGCACCACTGCTGTGCCTTGGAATGCTAGTTGGAGTAATAAATCTCTGGAACAGATTTG
GAATCACACGACCTGGATGGAGTGGGACAGAGAAATTAACAATTACACAAGCTTAATACACTCCTTAATT
GAAGAATCGCAAAACCAGCAAGAAAAGAATGAACAAGAATTATTGGAATTAGATAAATGGGCAAGTTTGT
GGAATTGGTTTAACATAACAAATTGGCTGTGGTATATAAAATTATTCATAATGATAGTAGGAGGCTTGGT
AGGTTTAAGAATAGTTTTTGCTGTACTTTCTATAGTGAATAGAGTTAGGCAGGGATATTCACCATTATCG
TTTCAGACCCACCTCCCAACCCCGAGGGGACCCATGCATTGCATCTCAATTAGTCAGCAACCAGGTGTGG
AAAGTCCCCAGGCTCCCCAGCAGGCAGAAGTATGCAAAGCATGCGTCTCAATTAGTCAGCAACCATAGTC
CCGCCCCTAACTCCGCCCATCCCGCCCCTAACTCCGCCCAGTTCCGCCCATTCTCCGCCCCATGGCTGAC
TAATTTTTTTTATTTATGCAGAGGCCGAGGCCGCCTCGGCCTCTGAGCTATTCCAGAAGTAGTGAGGAGG
CTTTTTTGGAGGCCTAGGCTTTTGCAAAAAGCTTTCTAGAGGTACCACCGGAGCTTACCATGACCGAGTA
CAAGCCCACGGTGCGCCTCGCCACCCGCGACGACGTCCCCAGGGCCGTACGCACCCTCGCCGCCGCGTTC
GCCGACTACCCCGCCACGCGCCACACCGTCGATCCGGACCGCCACATCGAGCGGGTCACCGAGCTGCAAG
AACTCTTCCTCACGCGCGTCGGGCTCGACATCGGCAAGGTGTGGGTCGCGGACGACGGCGCCGCCGTGGC
GGTCTGGACCACGCCGGAGAGCGTCGAAGCGGGGGCGGTGTTCGCCGAGATCGGCCCGCGCATGGCCGAG
TTGAGCGGTTCCCGGCTGGCCGCGCAGCAACAGATGGAAGGCCTCCTGGCGCCGCACCGGCCCAAGGAGC
CCGCGTGGTTCCTGGCCACCGTCGGCGTCTCGCCCGACCACCAGGGCAAGGGTCTGGGCAGCGCCGTCGT
GCTCCCCGGAGTGGAGGCGGCCGAGCGCGCCGGGGTGCCCGCCTTCCTGGAGACCTCCGCGCCCCGCAAC
CTCCCCTTCTACGAGCGGCTCGGCTTCACCGTCACCGCCGACGTCGAGGTGCCCGAAGGACCGCGCACCT
GGTGCATGACCCGCAAGCCCGGTGCCAGTTAACGAATTCTAGATCTTGAGACAAATGGCAGTATTCATCC
ACAATTTTAAAAGAAAAGGGGGGATTGGGGGGTACAGTGCAGGGGAAAGAATAGTAGACATAATAGCAAC
AGACATACAAACTAAAGAATTACAAAAACAAATTACAAAAATTCAAAATTTTCGGGTTTATTACAGGGAC
AGCAGAGATCCACTTTGGCGCCGGCTCGAGGCCTGCAGGTGCAAAGATGGATAAAGTTTTAAACAGAGAG
GAATCTTTGCAGCTAATGGACCTTCTAGGTCTTGAAAGGAGTGGGAATTGGCTCCGGTGCCCGTCAGTGG
GCAGAGCGCACATCGCCCACAGTCCCCGAGAAGTTGGGGGGAGGGGTCGGCAATTGAACCGGTGCCTAGA
GAAGGTGGCGCGGGGTAAACTGGGAAAGTGATGTCGTGTACTGGCTCCGCCTTTTTCCCGAGGGTGGGGG
AGAACCGTATATAAGTGCAGTAGTCGCCGTGAACGTTCTTTTTCGCAACGGGTTTGCCGCCAGAACACAG
GTAAGTGCCGTGTGTGGTTCCCGCGGGCCTGGCCTCTTTACGGGTTATGGCCCTTGCGTGCCTTGAATTA
CTTCCACCTGGCTGCAGTACGTGATTCTTGATCCCGAGCTTCGGGTTGGAAGTGGGTGGGAGAGTTCGAG
GCCTTGCGCTTAAGGAGCCCCTTCGCCTCGTGCTTGAGTTGAGGCCTGGCCTGGGCGCTGGGGCCGCCGC
GTGCGAATCTGGTGGCACCTTCGCGCCTGTCTCGCTGCTTTCGATAAGTCTCTAGCCATTTAAAATTTTT
GATGACCTGCTGCGACGCTTTTTTTCTGGCAAGATAGTCTTGTAAATGCGGGCCAAGATCTGCACACTGG
TATTTCGGTTTTTGGGGCCGCGGGCGGCGACGGGGCCCGTGCGTCCCAGCGCACATGTTCGGCGAGGCGG
GGCCTGCGAGCGCGGCCACCGAGAATCGGACGGGGGTAGTCTCAAGCTGGCCGGCCTGCTCTGGTGCCTG
GCCTCGCGCCGCCGTGTATCGCCCCGCCCTGGGCGGCAAGGCTGGCCCGGTCGGCACCAGTTGCGTGAGC
GGAAAGATGGCCGCTTCCCGGCCCTGCTGCAGGGAGCTCAAAATGGAGGACGCGGCGCTCGGGAGAGCGG
GCGGGTGAGTCACCCACACAAAGGAAAAGGGCCTTTCCGTCCTCAGCCGTCGCTTCATGTGACTCCACGG
AGTACCGGGCGCCGTCCAGGCACCTCGATTAGTTCTCGAGCTTTTGGAGTACGTCGTCTTTAGGTTGGGG
GGAGGGGTTTTATGCGATGGAGTTTCCCCACACTGAGTGGGTGGAGACTGAAGTTAGGCCAGCTTGGCAC
TTGATGTAATTCTCCTTGGAATTTGCCCTTTTTGAGTTTGGATCTTGGTTCATTCTCAAGCCTCAGACAG
TGGTTCAAAGTTTTTTTCTTCCATTTCAGGTGTCGTGAGGCTAGCATCGATTGATCAACAAGTTTGTACA
AAAAAGCAGGCTTCACCATGGCCAGCAACAGCAGCTCCTGCCCGACACCTGGGGGCGGGCACCTCAATGG
GTACCCGGTGCCTCCCTACGCCTTCTTCTTCCCCCCTATGCTGGGTGGACTCTCCCCGCCAGGCGCTCTG
ACCACTCTCCAGCACCAGCTTCCAGTTAGTGGATATAGCACACCATCCCCAGCCACCATTGAGACCCAGA
GCAGCAGTTCTGAAGAGATAGTGCCCAGCCCTCCCTCGCCACCCCCTCTACCCCGCATCTACAAGCCTTG
CTTTGTCTGTCAGGACAAGTCCTCAGGCTACCACTATGGGGTCAGCGCCTGTGAGGGCTGCAAGGGCTTC
TTCCGCCGCAGCATCCAGAAGAACATGGTGTACACGTGTCACCGGGACAAGAACTGCATCATCAACAAGG
TGACCCGGAACCGCTGCCAGTACTGCCGACTGCAGAAGTGCTTTGAAGTGGGCATGTCCAAGGAGTCTGT
GAGAAACGACCGAAACAAGAAGAAGAAGGAGGTGCCCAAGCCCGAGTGCTCTGAGAGCTACACGCTGACG
CCGGAGGTGGGGGAGCTCATTGAGAAGGTGCGCAAAGCGCACCAGGAAACCTTCCCTGCCCTCTGCCAGC
TGGGCAAATACACTACGAACAACAGCTCAGAACAACGTGTCTCTCTGGACATTGACCTCTGGGACAAGTT
CAGTGAACTCTCCACCAAGTGCATCATTAAGACTGTGGAGTTCGCCAAGCAGCTGCCCGGCTTCACCACC
CTCACCATCGCCGACCAGATCACCCTCCTCAAGGCTGCCTGCCTGGACATCCTGATCCTGCGGATCTGCA
CGCGGTACACGCCCGAGCAGGACACCATGACCTTCTCGGACGGGCTGACCCTGAACCGGACCCAGATGCA
CAACGCTGGCTTCGGCCCCCTCACCGACCTGGTCTTTGCCTTCGCCAACCAGCTGCTGCCCCTGGAGATG
GATGATGCGGAGACGGGGCTGCTCAGCGCCATCTGCCTCATCTGCGGAGACCGCCAGGACCTGGAGCAGC
CGGACCGGGTGGACATGCTGCAGGAGCCGCTGCTGGAGGCGCTAAAGGTCTACGTGCGGAAGCGGAGGCC
CAGCCGCCCCCACATGTTCCCCAAGATGCTAATGAAGATTACTGACCTGCGAAGCATCAGCGCCAAGGGG
GCTGAGCGGGTGATCACGCTGAAGATGGAGATCCCGGGCTCCATGCCGCCTCTCATCCAGGAAATGTTGG
AGAACTCAGAGGGCCTGGACACTCTGAGCGGACAGCCGGGGGGTGGGGGGCGGGACGGGGGTGGCCTGGC
CCCCCCGCCAGGCAGCTGTAGCCCCAGCCTCAGCCCCAGCTCCAACAGAAGCAGCCCGGCCACCCACTCC
CCGTGAGACCCAGCTTTCTTGTACAAAGTGGTTGATATCGGTAAGCCTATCCCTAACCCTCTCCTCGGTC
TCGATTCTACGTAGTAATGAACTAGTCCGTAACTTGAAAGTATTTCGATTTCTTGGCTTTATATATCTTG
TGGAAAGGACGACTCTTGACCGTCCGGCAAGACCCGACGCGTTAAGTCGACAATCAACCTCTGGATTACA
AAATTTGTGAAAGATTGACTGGTATTCTTAACTATGTTGCTCCTTTTACGCTATGTGGATACGCTGCTTT
AATGCCTTTGTATCATGCTATTGCTTCCCGTATGGCTTTCATTTTCTCCTCCTTGTATAAATCCTGGTTG
CTGTCTCTTTATGAGGAGTTGTGGCCCGTTGTCAGGCAACGTGGCGTGGTGTGCACTGTGTTTGCTGACG
CAACCCCCACTGGTTGGGGCATTGCCACCACCTGTCAGCTCCTTTCCGGGACTTTCGCTTTCCCCCTCCC
TATTGCCACGGCGGAACTCATCGCCGCCTGCCTTGCCCGCTGCTGGACAGGGGCTCGGCTGTTGGGCACT
GACAATTCCGTGGTGTTGTCGGGGAAATCATCGTCCTTTCCTTGGCTGCTCGCCTGTGTTGCCACCTGGA
TTCTGCGCGGGACGTCCTTCTGCTACGTCCCTTCGGCCCTCAATCCAGCGGACCTTCCTTCCCGCGGCCT
GCTGCCGGCTCTGCGGCCTCTTCCGCGTCTTCGCCTTCGCCCTCAGACGAGTCGGATCTCCCTTTGGGCC
GCCTCCCCGCGTCGACTTTAAGACCAATGACTTACAAGGCAGCTGTAGATCTTAGCCACTTTTTAAAAGA
AAAGGGGGGACTGGAAGGGCTAATTCACTCCCAACGAAGACAAGATCTGCTTTTTGCTTGTACTGGGTCT
CTCTGGTTAGACCAGATCTGAGCCTGGGAGCTCTCTGGCTAACTAGGGAACCCACTGCTTAAGCCTCAAT
AAAGCTTGCCTTGAGTGCTTCAAGTAGTGTGTGCCCGTCTGTTGTGTGACTCTGGTAACTAGAGATCCCT
CAGACCCTTTTAGTCAGTGTGGAAAATCTCTAGCAGTACGTATAGTAGTTCATGTCATCTTATTATTCAG
TATTTATAACTTGCAAAGAAATGAATATCAGAGAGTGAGAGGAACTTGTTTATTGCAGCTTATAATGGTT
ACAAATAAAGCAATAGCATCACAAATTTCACAAATAAAGCATTTTTTTCACTGCATTCTAGTTGTGGTTT
GTCCAAACTCATCAATGTATCTTATCATGTCTGGCTCTAGCTATCCCGCCCCTAACTCCGCCCATCCCGC
CCCTAACTCCGCCCAGTTCCGCCCATTCTCCGCCCCATGGCTGACTAATTTTTTTTATTTATGCAGAGGC
CGAGGCCGCCTCGGCCTCTGAGCTATTCCAGAAGTAGTGAGGAGGCTTTTTTGGAGGCCTAGGGACGTAC
CCAATTCGCCCTATAGTGAGTCGTATTACGCGCGCTCACTGGCCGTCGTTTTACAACGTCGTGACTGGGA
AAACCCTGGCGTTACCCAACTTAATCGCCTTGCAGCACATCCCCCTTTCGCCAGCTGGCGTAATAGCGAA
GAGGCCCGCACCGATCGCCCTTCCCAACAGTTGCGCAGCCTGAATGGCGAATGGG
[124 nt withheld, positions 7196-7319]
C
[91 nt withheld, positions 7321-7411]
A
[49 nt withheld, positions 7413-7461]
CCTTTGACGTTGGAGTCCACGTTCTTT
[37 nt withheld, positions 7489-7525]
ACCCTATCTCGGTCTATTCTTTTGATTTATAAGGGATTTTGCCGATTTCGGCCTATTGGTTAAAAAATGA
GCTGATTTAACAAAAATTTAACGCGAATTTTAACAAAATATTAACGCTTACAATTTAGGTGGCACTTTTC
GGGGAAATGTGCGCGGAACCCCTATTTGTTTATTTTTCTAAATACATTCAAATATGTATCCGCTCATGAG
ACAATAACCCTGATAAATGCTTCAATAATATTGAAAAAGGAAGAGTATGAGTATTCAACATTTCCGTGTC
GCCCTTATTCCCTTTTTTGCGGCATTTTGCCTTCCTGTTTTTGCTCACCCAGAAACGCTGGTGAAAGTAA
AAGATGCTGAAGATCAGTTGGGTGCACGAGTGGGTTACATCGAACTGGATCTCAACAGCGGTAAGATCCT
TGAGAGTTTTCGCCCCGAAGAACGTTTTCCAATGATGAGCACTTTTAAAGTTCTGCTATGTGGCGCGGTA
TTATCCCGTATTGACGCCGGGCAAGAGCAACTCGGTCGCCGCATACACTATTCTCAGAATGACTTGGTTG
AGTACTCACCAGTCACAGAAAAGCATCTTACGGATGGCATGACAGTAAGAGAATTATGCAGTGCTGCCAT
AACCATGAGTGATAACACTGCGGCCAACTTACTTCTGACAACGATCGGAGGACCGAAGGAGCTAACCGCT
TTTTTGCACAACATGGGGGATCATGTAACTCGCCTTGATCGTTGGGAACCGGAGCTGAATGAAGCCATAC
CAAACGACGAGCGTGACACCACGATGCCTGTAGCAATGGCAACAACGTTGCGCAAACTATTAACTGGCGA
ACTACTTACTCTAGCTTCCCGGCAACAATTAATAGACTGGATGGAGGCGGATAAAGTTGCAGGACCACTT
CTGCGCTCGGCCCTTCCGGCTGGCTGGTTTATTGCTGATAAATCTGGAGCCGGTGAGCGTGGGTCTCGCG
GTATCATTGCAGCACTGGGGCCAGATGGTAAGCCCTCCCGTATCGTAGTTATCTACACGACGGGGAGTCA
GGCAACTATGGATGAACGAAATAGACAGATCGCTGAGATAGGTGCCTCACTGATTAAGCATTGGTAACTG
TCAGACCAAGTTTACTCATATATACTTTAGATTGATTTAAAACTTCATTTTTAATTTAAAAGGATCTAGG
TGAAGATCCTTTTTGATAATCTCATGACCAAAATCCCTTAACGTGAGTTTTCGTTCCACTGAGCGTCAGA
CCCCGTAGAAAAGATCAAAGGATCTTCTTGAGATCCTTTTTTTCTGCGCGTAATCTGCTGCTTGCAAACA
AAAAAACCACCGCTACCAGCGGTGGTTTGTTTGCCGGATCAAGAGCTACCAACTCTTTTTCCGAAGGTAA
CTGGCTTCAGCAGAGCGCAGATACCAAATACTGTTCTTCTAGTGTAGCCGTAGTTAGGCCACCACTTCAA
GAACTCTGTAGCACCGCCTACATACCTCGCTCTGCTAATCCTGTTACCAGTGGCTGCTGCCAGTGGCGAT
AAGTCGTGTCTTACCGGGTTGGACTCAAGACGATAGTTACCGGATAAGGCGCAGCGGTCGGGCTGAACGG
GGGGTTCGTGCACACAGCCCAGCTTGGAGCGAACGACCTACACCGAACTGAGATACCTACAGCGTGAGCT
ATGAGAAAGCGCCACGCTTCCCGAAGGGAGAAAGGCGGACAGGTATCCGGTAAGCGGCAGGGTCGGAACA
GGAGAGCGCACGAGGGAGCTTCCAGGGGGAAACGCCTGGTATCTTTATAGTCCTGTCGGGTTTCGCCACC
TCTGACTTGAGCGTCGATTTTTGTGATGCTCGTCAGGGGGGCGGAGCCTATGGAAAAACGCCAGCAACGC
GGCCTTTTTACGGTTCCTGGCCTTTTGCTGGCCTTTTGCTCACATGTTCTTTCCTGCGTTATCCCCTGAT
TCTGTGGATAACCGTATTACCGCCTTTGAGTGAGCTGATACCGCTCGCCGCAGCCGAACGACCGAGCGCA
GCGAGTCAGTGAGCGAGGAAGCGGAAGAGCGCCCAATACGCAAACCGCCTCTCCCCGCGCGTTGGCCGAT
TCATTAATGCAGCTGGCACGACAGGTTTCCCGACTGGAAAGCGGGCAGTGAGCGCAACGCAATTAATGTG
AGTTAGCTCACTCATTAGGCACCCCAGGCTTTACACTTTATGCTTCCGGCTCGTATGTTGTGTGGAATTG
TGAGCGGATAACAATTTCACACAGGAAACAGCTATGACCATGATTACGCCAAGCGCGCAATTAACCCTCA
CTAAAGGGAACAAAAGCTGGAGCTGCAAGC
Features (pLannotate 1.2.2; 34 found; start..end, strand, type, name):
      5..231     +  promoter       RSV promoter: Rous sarcoma virus enhancer/promoter
    232..412     +  LTR            5' LTR (truncated): truncated 5' long terminal repeat (LTR) from HIV-1
    459..584     +  misc_feature   HIV-1 Ψ: packaging signal of human immunodeficiency virus type 1
    568..931     +  CDS            HIV-1 gag (fragment): gag protein from human immunodeficiency virus 1; gag
   1077..1310    +  misc_feature   RRE: The Rev response element (RRE) of HIV-1 allows for Rev-dependent mRNA export from the nucleus to the cytoplasm.
   1687..1713    +  CDS            Rev (fragment): human immunodeficiency virus 1 (HIV-1) Rev protein; rev; enhances nuclear export of unspliced and incompletely spliced viral mRNAs
   1720..1743    +  promoter       SV40 promoter (fragment): SV40 early promoter
   1744..1815    +  promoter       SV40 promoter (fragment): SV40 enhancer and early promoter
   1839..1974    +  rep_origin     SV40 ori: SV40 origin of replication
   2020..2616    +  CDS            PuroR (fragment): puromycin N-acetyltransferase; pac from Streptomyces; confers resistance to puromycin
   2665..2782    +  misc_feature   cPPT/CTS: central polypurine tract and central termination sequence of HIV-1
   2847..2913    +  CDS            small t antigen (fragment): SV40 (simian virus 40) small t antigen
   2920..4098    +  promoter       EF-1α promoter: strong constitutive promoter for human elongation factor EF-1α
   4118..4142    +  protein_bind   attB1: mutant version of attB; recombination site for the Gateway® BP reaction BP Clonase™
   4148..5533    +  CDS            RARA: RARA_HUMAN - Also known as NR1B1. Experimental evidence at protein level: Swiss-Prot protein existence level 1. Receptor for retinoic acid (PubMed:19850744, PubMed:16417524, PubMed:20215566). Retinoic acid receptors bind as heterodimers to their target response elements in response to their ligands, all-trans or 9- cis retinoic acid, and regulate gene expression in various biological processes (PubMed:28167758). The RXR/RAR heterodimers bind to the retinoic acid response elements (RARE) composed of tandem 5'-AGGTCA-3' sites known as DR1-DR5 (PubMed:28167758). In the absence of ligand, the RXR-
   5538..5562    -  protein_bind   attB2: mutant version of attB; recombination site for the Gateway® BP reaction BP Clonase™
   5570..5611    +  CDS            V5 tag: epitope tag from simian virus 5
   5627..5680    +  promoter       U6 promoter (fragment): RNA polymerase III promoter for human U6 snRNA
   5722..6310    +  misc_feature   WPRE: woodchuck hepatitis virus posttranscriptional regulatory element
   6361..6380    +  misc_feature   cPPT/CTS (fragment): central polypurine tract and central termination sequence of HIV-1
   6382..6615    +  LTR            3' LTR (ΔU3): self-inactivating 3' long terminal repeat (LTR) from HIV-1
   6693..6814    +  polyA_signal   SV40 poly(A) signal: SV40 polyadenylation signal
   6854..6989    +  rep_origin     SV40 ori: SV40 origin of replication
   7010..7028    -  promoter       T7 promoter: promoter for bacteriophage T7 RNA polymerase
   7036..7191    +  CDS            lacZα (fragment): LacZα fragment of β-galactosidase; lacZ fragment
   7196..7624    +  rep_origin     f1 ori (sequence partly withheld): f1 bacteriophage origin of replication; arrow indicates direction of (+) strand synthesis
   7677..7781    +  promoter       AmpR promoter: bla
   7782..8642    +  CDS            AmpR: β-lactamase; bla; confers resistance to ampicillin, carbenicillin, and related antibiotics
   8813..9401    +  rep_origin     ori: high-copy-number ColE1/pMB1/pBR322/pUC origin of replication
   9584..9676    +  CDS            lacI (fragment): lac repressor; lacI; The lac repressor binds to the lac operator to inhibit transcription in E. coli. This inhibition can be relieved by adding lactose or isopropyl-β-D-thiogalactopyranoside (IPTG).
   9689..9710    +  protein_bind   CAP binding site: CAP binding activates transcription in the presence of cAMP. E. coli catabolite activator protein
   9725..9755    +  promoter       lac promoter: promoter for the E. coli lac operon
   9763..9779    +  protein_bind   lac operator: The lac repressor binds to the lac operator to inhibit transcription in E. coli. This inhibition can be relieved by adding lactose or isopropyl-β-D-thiogalactopyranoside (IPTG). lac repressor encoded by lacI
   9824..9842    +  promoter       T3 promoter: promoter for bacteriophage T3 RNA polymerase
