[The description below was written by a language model from this plasmid's Addgene catalogue record and pLannotate feature annotations shown in this document.]
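Description:
TFORF3107 is a lentiviral mammalian expression plasmid built on the pLX_TRC317 backbone and carrying the human retinoic acid receptor alpha (RARA) open reading frame. It belongs to a barcoded transcription factor ORF collection. In bacteria it is maintained through a high-copy ColE1/pUC-type origin and selected with ampicillin via the β-lactamase gene; an f1 origin and residual lac/lacZα, T7 and T3 elements from the cloning backbone are also present. The depositor notes that the plasmid can recombine, a common issue for LTR-containing vectors.

The viral portion follows a third-generation, self-inactivating design. An RSV promoter drives a truncated HIV-1 5' LTR, followed by the Ψ packaging signal, a gag fragment, the Rev response element and a cPPT/CTS, and the cassette ends in a ΔU3 3' LTR with an SV40 polyadenylation signal downstream. Within the transfer region, an SV40 promoter drives the puromycin resistance gene for selection of transduced cells. A separate EF-1α promoter drives RARA. The ORF was introduced by Gateway cloning and is flanked by attB1 and attB2 sites, with a V5 epitope tag annotated immediately downstream of attB2; the table alone does not confirm that the tag is read in frame with the ORF. A WPRE follows to enhance transcript stability and expression.

According to the record, each construct in the collection carries a unique 24-bp barcode, although the barcode is not annotated as a discrete feature in the table. The barcode allows the overexpressed factor to be identified in pooled screens, such as directed differentiation studies.
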