Addgene plasmid #144583: TFORF3107
Purpose: Lentiviral vector for overexpressing transcription factor ORFs with unique 24-bp barcodes. Barcodes facilitate identification of transcription factors in pooled screens.
Depositing lab: Feng Zhang. Depositing organization: Broad Institute. Publication: A transcription factor atlas of directed differentiation. Joung J, Ma S, Tay T, Geiger-Schuller KR, Kirchgatterer PC, Verdine VK, Guo B, Arias-Garcia MA, Allen WE, Singh A, Kuksenko O, Abudayyeh OO, Gootenberg JS, Fu Z, Macrae RK, Buenrostro JD, Regev A, Zhang F. Cell. 2023 Jan 5;186(1):209-229.e26. doi: 10.1016/j.cell.2022.11.026. PubMed 36608654.
Backbone
  Vector backbone: pLX_TRC317
  Backbone manufacturer: Broad Institute Genetic Perturbation Platform
  Backbone size w/o insert (bp): 8264
  Vector type: Mammalian Expression, Lentiviral
  Selectable markers: Puromycin
Growth in bacteria
  Bacterial resistance: Ampicillin, 100 μg/mL
  Growth temperature: 30°C
  Growth strain: NEB Stable
  Copy number: High Copy
Gene/Insert
  Gene/Insert name: RARA
  Species: H. sapiens (human)
  Insert size (bp): 1601
  Entrez Gene: RARA (a.k.a. NR1B1, RAR, RARalpha)
  Promoter: EF1a
  Cloning method: Gateway Cloning
  Sequencing primers: 5′ GGGTGGAGACTGAAGTTAGGCCAG; 3′ CACATAGCGTAAAAGGAGCAACATAG
Resource information
  A portion of this plasmid was derived from a plasmid made by: Broad Institute Genetic Perturbation Platform
Terms and licenses: Academic/Nonprofit Terms; Industry Terms: Not Available to Industry
Depositor comments: NM_001145301.2 Please test multiple small colonies in case of plasmid recombination. To make this collection available in a timely manner, a portion of this collection was not fully sequenced by Addgene. If an Addgene verified full plasmid sequence is not available, please contact us prior to placing an order to request the full sequence.
How to cite: TFORF3107 was a gift from Feng Zhang (Addgene plasmid # 144583 ; http://n2t.net/addgene:144583 ; RRID:Addgene_144583)
