>Addgene plasmid #144583 | TFORF3107 | depositor partial sequence | sequence record 285864 | Insert
ATCGATTGATCAACAAGTTTGTACAAAAAAGCAGGCTTCACCATGGCCAGCAACAGCAGCTCCTGCCCGA
CACCTGGGGGCGGGCACCTCAATGGGTACCCGGTGCCTCCCTACGCCTTCTTCTTCCCCCCTATGCTGGG
TGGACTCTCCCCGCCAGGCGCTCTGACCACTCTCCAGCACCAGCTTCCAGTTAGTGGATATAGCACACCA
TCCCCAGCCACCATTGAGACCCAGAGCAGCAGTTCTGAAGAGATAGTGCCCAGCCCTCCCTCGCCACCCC
CTCTACCCCGCATCTACAAGCCTTGCTTTGTCTGTCAGGACAAGTCCTCAGGCTACCACTATGGGGTCAG
CGCCTGTGAGGGCTGCAAGGGCTTCTTCCGCCGCAGCATCCAGAAGAACATGGTGTACACGTGTCACCGG
GACAAGAACTGCATCATCAACAAGGTGACCCGGAACCGCTGCCAGTACTGCCGACTGCAGAAGTGCTTTG
AAGTGGGCATGTCCAAGGAGTCTGTGAGAAACGACCGAAACAAGAAGAAGAAGGAGGTGCCCAAGCCCGA
GTGCTCTGAGAGCTACACGCTGACGCCGGAGGTGGGGGAGCTCATTGAGAAGGTGCGCAAAGCGCACCAG
GAAACCTTCCCTGCCCTCTGCCAGCTGGGCAAATACACTACGAACAACAGCTCAGAACAACGTGTCTCTC
TGGACATTGACCTCTGGGACAAGTTCAGTGAACTCTCCACCAAGTGCATCATTAAGACTGTGGAGTTCGC
CAAGCAGCTGCCCGGCTTCACCACCCTCACCATCGCCGACCAGATCACCCTCCTCAAGGCTGCCTGCCTG
GACATCCTGATCCTGCGGATCTGCACGCGGTACACGCCCGAGCAGGACACCATGACCTTCTCGGACGGGC
TGACCCTGAACCGGACCCAGATGCACAACGCTGGCTTCGGCCCCCTCACCGACCTGGTCTTTGCCTTCGC
CAACCAGCTGCTGCCCCTGGAGATGGATGATGCGGAGACGGGGCTGCTCAGCGCCATCTGCCTCATCTGC
GGAGACCGCCAGGACCTGGAGCAGCCGGACCGGGTGGACATGCTGCAGGAGCCGCTGCTGGAGGCGCTAA
AGGTCTACGTGCGGAAGCGGAGGCCCAGCCGCCCCCACATGTTCCCCAAGATGCTAATGAAGATTACTGA
CCTGCGAAGCATCAGCGCCAAGGGGGCTGAGCGGGTGATCACGCTGAAGATGGAGATCCCGGGCTCCATG
CCGCCTCTCATCCAGGAAATGTTGGAGAACTCAGAGGGCCTGGACACTCTGAGCGGACAGCCGGGGGGTG
GGGGGCGGGACGGGGGTGGCCTGGCCCCCCCGCCAGGCAGCTGTAGCCCCAGCCTCAGCCCCAGCTCCAA
CAGAAGCAGCCCGGCCACCCACTCCCCGTGAGACCCAGCTTTCTTGTACAAAGTGGTTGATATCGGTAAG
CCTATCCCTAACCCTCTCCTCGGTCTCGATTCTACGTAGTAATGAACTAGTCCGTAACTTGAAAGTATTT
CGATTTCTTGGCTTTATATATCTTGTGGAAAGGACGACTCTTGACCGTCCGGCAAGACCCG
