>Addgene plasmid #144583 | TFORF3107 | depositor partial sequence | sequence record 285865 | Barcode
CTCTTGACCGTCCGGCAAGACCCG
